>Addgene plasmid #225726 | 2M-T_Mce3R | addgene full sequence | sequence record 450309 | Addgene NGS Result
TTCTTGAAGACGAAAGGGCCTCGTGATACGCCTATTTTTATAGGTTAATGTCATGATAATAATGGTTTCT
TAGACGTCAGGTGGCACTTTTCGGGGAAATGTGCGCGGAACCCCTATTTGTTTATTTTTCTAAATACATT
CAAATATGTATCCGCTCATGAGACAATAACCCTGATAAATGCTTCAATAACATTGAAAAAGGAAGAGTAT
GAGTATTCAACATTTCCGTGTCGCCCTTATTCCCTTTTTTGCGGCATTTTGCCTTCCTGTTTTTGCTCAC
CCAGAAACGCTGGTGAAAGTAAAAGATGCTGAAGATCAGTTGGGTGCACGAGTGGGTTACATCGAACTGG
ATCTCAACAGCGGTAAGATCCTTGAGAGTTTTCGCCCCGAAGAACGTTTTCCAATGATGAGCACTTTTAA
AGTTCTGCTATGTGGCGCGGTATTATCCCGTGTTGACGCCGGGCAAGAGCAACTCGGTCGCCGCATACAC
TATTCTCAGAATGACTTGGTTGAGTACTCACCAGTCACAGAAAAGCATCTTACGGATGGCATGACAGTAA
GAGAATTATGCAGTGCTGCCATAACCATGAGTGATAACACTGCGGCCAACTTACTTCTGACAACGATCGG
AGGACCGAAGGAGCTAACCGCTTTTTTGCACAACATGGGGGATCATGTAACTCGCCTTGATCGTTGGGAA
CCGGAGCTGAATGAAGCCATACCAAACGACGAGCGTGACACCACGATGCCTGCAGCAATGGCAACAACGT
TGCGCAAACTATTAACTGGCGAACTACTTACTCTAGCTTCCCGGCAACAATTAATAGACTGGATGGAGGC
GGATAAAGTTGCAGGACCACTTCTGCGCTCGGCCCTTCCGGCTGGCTGGTTTATTGCTGATAAATCTGGA
GCCGGTGAGCGTGGGTCTCGCGGTATCATTGCAGCACTGGGGCCAGATGGTAAGCCCTCCCGTATCGTAG
TTATCTACACGACGGGGAGTCAGGCAACTATGGATGAACGAAATAGACAGATCGCTGAGATAGGTGCCTC
ACTGATTAAGCATTGGTAACTGTCAGACCAAGTTTACTCATATATACTTTAGATTGATTTAAAACTTCAT
TTTTAATTTAAAAGGATCTAGGTGAAGATCCTTTTTGATAATCTCATGACCAAAATCCCTTAACGTGAGT
TTTCGTTCCACTGAGCGTCAGACCCCGTAGAAAAGATCAAAGGATCTTCTTGAGATCCTTTTTTTCTGCG
CGTAATCTGCTGCTTGCAAACAAAAAAACCACCGCTACCAGCGGTGGTTTGTTTGCCGGATCAAGAGCTA
CCAACTCTTTTTCCGAAGGTAACTGGCTTCAGCAGAGCGCAGATACCAAATACTGTCCTTCTAGTGTAGC
CGTAGTTAGGCCACCACTTCAAGAACTCTGTAGCACCGCCTACATACCTCGCTCTGCTAATCCTGTTACC
AGTGGCTGCTGCCAGTGGCGATAAGTCGTGTCTTACCGGGTTGGACTCAAGACGATAGTTACCGGATAAG
GCGCAGCGGTCGGGCTGAACGGGGGGTTCGTGCACACAGCCCAGCTTGGAGCGAACGACCTACACCGAAC
TGAGATACCTACAGCGTGAGCTATGAGAAAGCGCCACGCTTCCCGAAGGGAGAAAGGCGGACAGGTATCC
GGTAAGCGGCAGGGTCGGAACAGGAGAGCGCACGAGGGAGCTTCCAGGGGGAAACGCCTGGTATCTTTAT
AGTCCTGTCGGGTTTCGCCACCTCTGACTTGAGCGTCGATTTTTGTGATGCTCGTCAGGGGGGCGGAGCC
TATGGAAAAACGCCAGCAACGCGGCCTTTTTACGGTTCCTGGCCTTTTGCTGGCCTTTTGCTCACATGTT
CTTTCCTGCGTTATCCCCTGATTCTGTGGATAACCGTATTACCGCCTTTGAGTGAGCTGATACCGCTCGC
CGCAGCCGAACGACCGAGCGCAGCGAGTCAGTGAGCGAGGAAGCGGAAGAGCGCCTGATGCGGTATTTTC
TCCTTACGCATCTGTGCGGTATTTCACACCGCAATGGTGCACTCTCAGTACAATCTGCTCTGATGCCGCA
TAGTTAAGCCAGTATACACTCCGCTATCGCTACGTGACTGGGTCATGGCTGCGCCCCGACACCCGCCAAC
ACCCGCTGACGCGCCCTGACGGGCTTGTCTGCTCCCGGCATCCGCTTACAGACAAGCTGTGACCGTCTCC
GGGAGCTGCATGTGTCAGAGGTTTTCACCGTCATCACCGAAACGCGCGAGGCAGCTGCGGTAAAGCTCAT
CAGCGTGGTCGTGAAGCGATTCACAGATGTCTGCCTGTTCATCCGCGTCCAGCTCGTTGAGTTTCTCCAG
AAGCGTTAATGTCTGGCTTCTGATAAAGCGGGCCATGTTAAGGGCGGTTTTTTCCTGTTTGGTCACTGAT
GCCTCCGTGTAAGGGGGATTTCTGTTCATGGGGGTAATGATACCGATGAAACGAGAGAGGATGCTCACGA
TACGGGTTACTGATGATGAACATGCCCGGTTACTGGAACGTTGTGAGGGTAAACAACTGGCGGTATGGAT
GCGGCGGGACCAGAGAAAAATCACTCAGGGTCAATGCCAGCGCTTCGTTAATACAGATGTAGGTGTTCCA
CAGGGTAGCCAGCAGCATCCTGCGATGCAGATCCGGAACATAATGGTGCAGGGCGCTGACTTCCGCGTTT
CCAGACTTTACGAAACACGGAAACCGAAGACCATTCATGTTGTTGCTCAGGTCGCAGACGTTTTGCAGCA
GCAGTCGCTTCACGTTCGCTCGCGTATCGGTGATTCATTCTGCTAACCAGTAAGGCAACCCCGCCAGCCT
AGCCGGGTCCTCAACGACAGGAGCACGATCATGCGCACCCGTGGCCAGGACCCAACGCTGCCCGAGATGC
GCCGCGTGCGGCTGCTGGAGATGGCGGACGCGATGGATATGTTCTGCCAAGGGTTGGTTTGCGCATTCAC
AGTTCTCCGCAAGAATTGATTGGCTCCAATTCTTGGAGTGGTGAATCCGTTAGCGAGGTGCCGCCGGCTT
CCATTCAGGTCGAGGTGGCCCGGCTCCATGCACCGCGACGCAACGCGGGGAGGCAGACAAGGTATAGGGC
GGCGCCTACAATCCATGCCAACCCGTTCCATGTGCTCGCCGAGGCGGCATAAATCGCCGTGACGATCAGC
GGTCCAATGATCGAAGTTAGGCTGGTAAGAGCCGCGAGCGATCCTTGAAGCTGTCCCTGATGGTCGTCAT
CTACCTGCCTGGACAGCATGGCCTGCAACGCGGGCATCCCGATGCCGCCGGAAGCGAGAAGAATCATAAT
GGGGAAGGCCATCCAGCCTCGCGTCGCGAACGCCAGCAAGACGTAGCCCAGCGCGTCGGCCGCCATGCCG
GCGATAATGGCCTGCTTCTCGCCGAAACGTTTGGTGGCGGGACCAGTGACGAAGGCTTGAGCGAGGGCGT
GCAAGATTCCGAATACCGCAAGCGACAGGCCGATCATCGTCGCGCTCCAGCGAAAGCGGTCCTCGCCGAA
AATGACCCAGAGCGCTGCCGGCACCTGTCCTACGAGTTGCATGATAAAGAAGACAGTCATAAGTGCGGCG
ACGATAGTCATGCCCCGCGCCCACCGGAAGGAGCTGACTGGGTTGAAGGCTCTCAAGGGCATCGGTCGAC
GCTCTCCCTTATGCGACTCCTGCATTAGGAAGCAGCCCAGTAGTAGGTTGAGGCCGTTGAGCACCGCCGC
CGCAAGGAATGGTGCATGCAAGGAGATGGCGCCCAACAGTCCCCCGGCCACGGGGCCTGCCACCATACCC
ACGCCGAAACAAGCGCTCATGAGCCCGAAGTGGCGAGCCCGATCTTCCCCATCGGTGATGTCGGCGATAT
AGGCGCCAGCAACCGCACCTGTGGCGCCGGTGATGCCGGCCACGATGCGTCCGGCGTAGAGGATCGAGAT
CTCGATCCCGCGAAATTAATACGACTCACTATAGGGAGACCACAACGGTTTCCCTCTAGTGCCGGCTCCG
GAGAGCTCTTTAATTAAGCGGCCGCCCTGCAGGACTCGAGTTCTAGAAATAATTTTGTTTAACTTTAAGA
AGGAGATATACATATGAAATCTTCTCACCATCACCATCACCATGGTTCTTCTATGAAAATCGAAGAAGGT
AAACTGGTAATCTGGATTAACGGCGATAAAGGCTATAACGGTCTCGCTGAAGTCGGTAAGAAATTCGAGA
AAGATACCGGAATTAAAGTCACCGTTGAGCATCCGGATAAACTGGAAGAGAAATTCCCACAGGTTGCGGC
AACTGGCGATGGCCCTGACATTATCTTCTGGGCACACGACCGCTTTGGTGGCTACGCTCAATCTGGCCTG
TTGGCTGAAATCACCCCGGACAAAGCGTTCCAGGACAAGCTGTATCCGTTTACCTGGGATGCCGTACGTT
ACAACGGCAAGCTGATTGCTTACCCGATCGCTGTTGAAGCGTTATCGCTGATTTATAACAAAGATCTGCT
GCCGAACCCGCCAAAAACCTGGGAAGAGATCCCGGCGCTGGATAAAGAACTGAAAGCGAAAGGTAAGAGC
GCGCTGATGTTCAACCTGCAAGAACCGTACTTCACCTGGCCGCTGATTGCTGCTGACGGGGGTTATGCGT
TCAAGTATGAAAACGGCAAGTACGACATTAAAGACGTGGGCGTGGATAACGCTGGCGCGAAAGCGGGTCT
GACCTTCCTGGTTGACCTGATTAAAAACAAACACATGAATGCAGACACCGATTACTCCATCGCAGAAGCT
GCCTTTAATAAAGGCGAAACAGCGATGACCATCAACGGCCCGTGGGCATGGTCCAACATCGACACCAGCA
AAGTGAATTATGGTGTAACGGTACTGCCGACCTTCAAGGGTCAACCATCCAAACCGTTCGTTGGCGTGCT
GAGCGCAGGTATTAACGCCGCCAGTCCGAACAAAGAGCTGGCAAAAGAGTTCCTCGAAAACTATCTGCTG
ACTGATGAAGGTCTGGAAGCGGTTAATAAAGACAAACCGCTGGGTGCCGTAGCGCTGAAGTCTTACGAGG
AAGAGTTGGCGAAAGATCCACGTATTGCCGCCACTATGGAAAACGCCCAGAAAGGTGAAATCATGCCGAA
CATCCCGCAGATGTCCGCTTTCTGGTATGCCGTGCGTACTGCGGTGATCAACGCCGCCAGCGGTCGTCAG
ACTGTCGATGAAGCCCTGAAAGACGCGCAGACTAATGGGATCGAGGAAAACCTGTACTTCCAATCCAATG
CAATGGCATCCGTCGCCCAACCCGTTAGGCGCCGCCCAAAGGACCGGAAGAAGCAGATTTTGGATCAGGC
CGTTGGACTGTTCATCGAACGTGGCTTCCATTCGGTCAAATTGGAGGACATTGCCGAGGCGGCCGGGGTG
ACCGCGCGCGCGTTGTATCGCCACTACGACAACAAGCAGGCGTTGCTCGCCGAAGCGATCCGAACCGGCC
AGGATCAGTACCAGAGCGCGCGTCGTCTCACCGAGGGCGAGACGGAGCCGACGCCGCGGCCGTTGAACGC
CGATCTGGAAGACCTGATCGCCGCGGCGGTCGCCTCTCGGGCGTTGACGGTGCTGTGGCAGCGCGAGGCC
CGCTACCTCAACGAGGACGACCGCACGGCGGTCCGGCGCCGCATCAACGCGATCGTCGCCGGCATGCGTG
ACAGCGTGCTGCTGGAGGTGCCCGATCTGAGTCCACAGCATTCGGAGTTGCGGGCGTGGGCGGTGTCCAG
CACTTTGACCAGCCTGGGCCGGCACAGCCTAAGCCTGCCGGGCGAGGAACTGAAAAAGCTTCTCTACCAG
GCGTGTATGGCCGCGGCAAGGACGCCTCCCGTCTGCGAATTGCCGCCACTGCCGGCCGGTGATGCCGCAC
GCGACGAGGCCGACGTGCTGTTCTCCCGCTACGAGACCCTGCTGGCCGCGGGCGCGCGGCTGTTCCGTGC
GCAGGGCTATCCGGCCGTCAACACCAGCGAAATCGGCAAGGGAGCCGGCATCGCGGGCCCGGGGCTGTAC
CGTTCGTTTTCTTCCAAACAGGCCATCCTGGACGCGCTCATCCGCCGCCTCGACGAGTGGCGCTGCCTGG
AGTGCATCCGAGCGCTACGAGCGAATCAGCAAGCGGCACAACGGTTGCGCGGCCTTGTCCAAGGGCACGT
TCGGATCAGCTTGGACGCTCCGGATCTGGTGGCAGTGTCGGTCACCGAACTGTCGCACGCCTCTGTCGAA
GTACGCGACGGCTACCTGCGAAATCAGGGCGACCGCGAGGCCGTGTGGATCGACCTCATCGGCAAGCTGG
TACCCGCGACCAGTGTCGCCCAGGGGCGACTGCTGGTCGCGGCGGCGATTAGCTTCATCGAAGACGTCGC
TCGCACCTGGCATCTCACGCGCTACGCCGGAGTCGCCGACGAGATCAGTGGCCTGGCGCTGGCGATCCTG
ACCAGCGGGGCAGGTAACCTCTTGCGCGCATAGTAATAACATTGGAAGTGGATAACGGATCCGCGATCGC
GGCGCGCCACCTGGTGGCCGGCCGGTACCACGCGTGCGCGCTGATCCGGCTGCTAACAAAGCCCGAAAGG
AAGCTGAGTTGGCTGCTGCCACCGCTGAGCAATAACTAGCATAACCCCTTGGGGCCTCTAAACGGGTCTT
GAGGGGTTTTTTGCTGAAAGGAGGAACTATATCCGGATATCCACAGGACGGGTGTGGTCGCCATGATCGC
GTAGTCGATAGTGGCTCCAAGTAGCGAAGCGAGCAGGACTGGGCGGCGGCCAAAGCGGTCGGACAGTGCT
CCGAGAACGGGTGCGCATAGAAATTGCATCAACGCATATAGCGCTAGCAGCACGCCATAGTGACTGGCGA
TGCTGTCGGAATGGACGATATCCCGCAAGAGGCCCGGCAGTACCGGCATAACCAAGCCTATGCCTACAGC
ATCCAGGGTGACGGTGCCGAGGATGACGATGAGCGCATTGTTAGATTTCATACACGGTGCCTGACTGCGT
TAGCAATTTAACTGTGATAAACTACCGCATTAAAGCTTATCGATGATAAGCTGTCAAACATGAGAA
Features (pLannotate 1.2.2; 17 found; start..end, strand, type, name):
    104..208     +  promoter       AmpR promoter: bla
    209..1069    +  CDS            AmpR: β-lactamase; bla; confers resistance to ampicillin, carbenicillin, and related antibiotics
   1240..1828    +  rep_origin     ori: high-copy-number ColE1/pMB1/pBR322/pUC origin of replication
   2014..2153    -  misc_feature   bom: basis of mobility region from pBR322
   2255..2446    -  CDS            rop: Rop protein, which maintains plasmids at low copy number; rop
   2463..2843    +  CDS            YPB1_ECOLX: Protein predicted: Swiss-Prot protein existence level 4. From Escherichia coli.
   3085..3985    -  CDS            TcR (fragment): tetracycline efflux protein; tet; confers resistance to tetracycline
   4007..4025    +  promoter       T7 promoter: promoter for bacteriophage T7 RNA polymerase
   4114..4136    +  RBS            RBS: efficient ribosome binding site from bacteriophage T7 gene 10 (Olins and Rangwala, 1989)
   4156..4173    +  CDS            6xHis: 6xHis affinity tag
   4183..5283    +  CDS            MBP: maltose binding protein from E. coli; malE (mutated); This version of the gene does not encode a signal sequence, so MBP will remain in the cytosol.
   5296..5312    +  CDS            TEV site (fragment): tobacco etch virus (TEV) protease recognition and cleavage site
   5323..6540    +  CDS            mce3R: MCE3R_MYCTU - Experimental evidence at protein level: Swiss-Prot protein existence level 1. Mce3R represses the transcription of mce3 operon and downregulates its own expression, but does not affect the transcription of mce1, mce2 and mce4 operons. From Mycobacterium tuberculosis (strain ATCC 25618 / H37Rv).
   6629..6678    +  CDS            SET1 (fragment): solubility-enhancement tag derived from T7 phage gene 10B
   6686..6733    +  terminator     T7 terminator: transcription terminator for bacteriophage T7 RNA polymerase
   6759..7051    -  CDS            TcR (fragment): tetracycline efflux protein; tet; confers resistance to tetracycline
   7099..7127    -  promoter       tet promoter: E. coli promoter for tetracycline efflux protein gene
