[The description below was written by a language model from this plasmid's Addgene catalogue record and pLannotate feature annotations shown in this document.]
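Description:
2M-T_Mce3R is a 7,136 bp pET-family bacterial expression plasmid built to produce the Mycobacterium tuberculosis transcriptional regulator Mce3R (Rv1963c) in E. coli. It replicates from a ColE1/pMB1-type origin and retains the pBR322-derived bom region and the rop gene, which holds copy number down, in line with the catalogue's low-copy designation. Selection is by ampicillin through the bla β-lactamase gene under its own promoter. Two fragments of the tetracycline resistance gene, along with the tet promoter, flank the expression cassette. These appear to be non-functional remnants of the pBR322 lineage, interrupted by insertion of the cassette, rather than a usable marker.

The expression cassette is driven by a T7 promoter followed by the phage T7 gene 10 ribosome binding site, so it requires a host that supplies T7 RNA polymerase. No lac operator or lacI gene is annotated in the feature table. The open reading frame encodes an N-terminal 6xHis tag, a signal-sequence-free maltose binding protein that stays in the cytosol, a TEV protease recognition site, and then mce3R, which was inserted by ligation-independent cloning. A T7 terminator closes the unit. The short "SET1" hit just upstream of the terminator probably reflects T7 gene 10-derived vector sequence rather than a deliberate tag. The His-MBP fusion supports solubility and affinity purification, and TEV cleavage can release the Mce3R protein.

The depositor notes a 3 bp indel immediately after the TEV site, which may explain why that site is annotated as a fragment, and an 8 bp indel downstream of the insert. Both are reported not to affect function. Mce3R is a TetR-like repressor of the mce3 operon, and the plasmid is associated with structural and DNA-binding studies of the protein.
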