Addgene plasmid #225726: 2M-T_Mce3R
Purpose: To express Mce3R in E. coli
Depositing lab: Nicole Sampson. Depositing organization: Stony Brook University. Publication: Mycobacterium tuberculosis Mce3R TetR-like Repressor Forms an Asymmetric Four-Helix Bundle and Binds a Nonpalindrome Sequencedagger. Panagoda NT, Balazsi G, Sampson NS. ACS Chem Biol. 2024 Dec 20;19(12):2580-2592. doi: 10.1021/acschembio.4c00687. Epub 2024 Nov 15. PubMed 39545866.
Backbone
  Vector backbone: pET
  Vector type: Bacterial Expression
Growth in bacteria
  Bacterial resistance: Ampicillin, 100 μg/mL
  Growth temperature: 37°C
  Growth strain: DH5alpha
  Copy number: Low Copy
Gene/Insert
  Gene/Insert name: mce3R (alt name: Rv1963c)
  Species: Mycobacterium tuberculosis
  Tag / fusion protein: 6xHis-MBP (N terminal on insert)
  Cloning method: Ligation Independent Cloning
Terms and licenses: Academic/Nonprofit Terms; Industry Terms: Not Available to Industry
Depositor comments: There are a couple of discrepancies in the sequence compared to the reference, but the depositor has confirmed that they do not affect plasmid function. 3bp indel in insert immediately following TEV site 8bp indel C-terminal of insert
How to cite: 2M-T_Mce3R was a gift from Nicole Sampson (Addgene plasmid # 225726 ; http://n2t.net/addgene:225726 ; RRID:Addgene_225726)
