>Addgene plasmid #225726 | 2M-T_Mce3R | depositor partial sequence | sequence record 442246 | Mce3R insert
ATGGCATCCGTCGCCCAACCCGTTAGGCGCCGCCCAAAGGACCGGAAGAAGCAGATTTTGGATCAGGCCG
TTGGACTGTTCATCGAACGTGGCTTCCATTCGGTCAAATTGGAGGACATTGCCGAGGCGGCCGGGGTGAC
CGCGCGCGCGTTGTATCGCCACTACGACAACAAGCAGGCGTTGCTCGCCGAAGCGATCCGAACCGGCCAG
GATCAGTACCAGAGCGCGCGTCGTCTCACCGAGGGCGAGACGGAGCCGACGCCGCGGCCGTTGAACGCCG
ATCTGGAAGACCTGATCGCCGCGGCGGTCGCCTCTCGGGCGTTGACGGTGCTGTGGCAGCGCGAGGCCCG
CTACCTCAACGAGGACGACCGCACGGCGGTCCGGCGCCGCATCAACGCGATCGTCGCCGGCATGCGTGAC
AGCGTGCTGCTGGAGGTGCCCGATCTGAGTCCACAGCATTCGGAGTTGCGGGCGTGGGCGGTGTCCAGCA
CTTTGACCAGCCTGGGCCGGCACAGCCTAAGCCTGCCGGGCGAGGAACTGAAAAAGCTTCTCTACCAGGC
GTGTATGGCCGCGGCAAGGACGCCTCCCGTCTGCGAATTGCCGCCACTGCCGGCCGGTGATGCCGCACGC
GACGAGGCCGACGTGCTGTTCTCCCGCTACGAGACCCTGCTGGCCGCGGGCGCGCGGCTGTTCCGTGCGC
AGGGCTATCCGGCCGTCAACACCAGCGAAATCGGCAAGGGAGCCGGCATCGCGGGCCCGGGGCTGTACCG
TTCGTTTTCTTCCAAACAGGCCATCCTGGACGCGCTCATCCGCCGCCTCGACGAGTGGCGCTGCCTGGAG
TGCATCCGAGCGCTACGAGCGAATCAGCAAGCGGCACAACGGTTGCGCGGCCTTGTCCAAGGGCACGTTC
GGATCAGCTTGGACGCTCCGGATCTGGTGGCAGTGTCGGTCACCGAACTGTCGCACGCCTCTGTCGAAGT
ACGCGACGGCTACCTGCGAAATCAGGGCGACCGCGAGGCCGTGTGGATCGACCTCATCGGCAAGCTGGTA
CCCGCGACCAGTGTCGCCCAGGGGCGACTGCTGGTCGCGGCGGCGATTAGCTTCATCGAAGACGTCGCTC
GCACCTGGCATCTCACGCGCTACGCCGGAGTCGCCGACGAGATCAGTGGCCTGGCGCTGGCGATCCTGAC
CAGCGGGGCAGGTAACCTCTTGCGCGCATAG
